>Addgene plasmid #70793 | pFOSGE_COF1F03 | depositor partial sequence | sequence record 126735 | insert
ATGAACAACGGATTCAGCACCGGCGAGGAGGACAGTCGCGGGCACACGGACCAAACGTGCTGCCTAATCG
ACGACATGGAGCGGTGTCGCAACCAGGCTGGCTACGCCAGCTACTCCAAGCGCATCCAGAAGACGGTGGC
CCAAAAGCGGCTCAAGCTCAGCAGCGATCCGGCCGCGCAGCACATTTACATCTGTGACCACCACAAGGAG
CGCATCCAGTCGGTGCGCACCAAGCGTCGGCGCAAGGACAGCGAGGACGACAGCAACGAGACGGACACGG
ACCTGCACGAGTTCCCCGATCTCTACCAGCTGGGCGTGAGCACGCTGCGACGCTACAAGCGCCACTTCAA
GGTCCAAACGAGGCAGGGCATGAAGCGGGCGCAGCTGGCGGATACAATTATGAAACACTTCAAGACAATA
CCCATCAAGGAGAAGGAGATCATCACATTCTTCGTGTACATGGTGAAGATGGGCTCGAATAAGCTGGACC
AGAAGAACGGCCTTGGCAACGACACCACC
