>Addgene plasmid #70793 | pFOSGE_COF1F03 | addgene partial sequence | sequence record 130868 | M13-F20 5'-TGTAAAACGACGGCCAGT-3'
ATAGTGACCTGGTTCGTTGCAACAAATTGATGAGCAATGCTTTTTTATAATGCCAACTTTGTACAAAAAA
GCAGGCTTCATGAACAACGGATTCAGCACCGGCGAGGAGGACAGTCGCGGGCACACGGACCAAACGTGCT
GCCTAATCGACGACATGGAGCGGTGTCGCAACCAGGCTGGCTACGCCAGCTACTCCAAGCGCATCCAGAA
GACGGTGGCCCAAAAGCGGCTCAAGCTCAGCAGCGATCCGGCCGCGCAGCACATTTACATCTGTGACCAC
CACAAGGAGCGCATCCAGTCGGTGCGCACCAAGCGTCGGCGCAAGGACAGCGAGGACGACAGCAACGAGA
CGGACACGGACCTGCACGAGTTCCCCGATCTCTACCAGCTGGGCGTGAGCACGCTGCGACGCTACAAGCG
CCACTTCAAGGTCCAAACGAGGCAGGGCATGAAGCGGGCGCAGCTGGCGGATACAATTATGAAACACTTC
AAGACAATACCCATCAAGGAGAAGGAGATCATCACATTCTTCGTGTACATGGTGAAGATGGGCTCGAATA
AGCTGGACCAGAAGAACGGCCTTGG
