>Addgene plasmid #70793 | pFOSGE_COF1F03 | addgene partial sequence | sequence record 130869 | M13-Rev 5'-CAGGAAACAGCTATGACC-3'
ATTTTATTTTGACTGATAGTGACCTGTTCGTTGCAACAAATTGATAAGCAATGCTTTCTTATAATGCCAA
CTTTGTACAAGAAAGCTGGGTCGGTGGTGTCGTTGCCAAGGCCGTTCTTCTGGTCCAGCTTATTC
