[The description below was written by a language model from this plasmid's Addgene catalogue record.]
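Description:
pFOSGE_COF1F03 is a Gateway entry clone built on the Invitrogen pDONR221 donor backbone and carrying the Drosophila melanogaster gene Sap30 (CG4756, FBgn0030788; the annotated transcript is FBtr0074331) as a 519 bp insert. It is a bacterial cloning plasmid rather than an expression vector: it is maintained at high copy in standard E. coli cloning strains and selected with kanamycin. The insert was introduced by Gateway cloning, which in a pDONR221-derived plasmid normally means a BP recombination that replaces the donor vector's counter-selectable cassette with the sequence of interest and leaves it flanked by attL sites. No feature table accompanies the record, so the exact attachment sites, the origin of replication and the insert boundaries (for example whether a stop codon is retained) are not documented here. M13 forward and reverse primer sites flank the insert for sequence verification.

As an entry clone, the plasmid has no stated promoter, tag or reporter of its own. Its role is to serve as a source of the Sap30 sequence, which can be moved by LR recombination into any compatible Gateway destination vector that supplies the promoter, fusion partners and host-specific elements needed for a given experiment. The construct was deposited in connection with a study of how transcriptional regulators fall into groups with context-dependent regulatory functions. This suggests it belongs to a larger collection of fly transcription factor and cofactor entry clones, although the record does not describe the downstream destination vectors or assays. It is available to academic and nonprofit users only.
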