Addgene plasmid #70793: pFOSGE_COF1F03
Purpose: Gateway entry clone
Depositing lab: Alexander Stark. Depositing organization: Research Institute of Molecular Pathology (IMP). Publication: Transcriptional regulators form diverse groups with context-dependent regulatory functions. Stampfel G, Kazmar T, Frank O, Wienerroither S, Reiter F, Stark A. Nature. 2015 Nov 9. doi: 10.1038/nature15545. PubMed 26550828.
Backbone
  Vector backbone: pDONR221
  Backbone manufacturer: Invitrogen
  Backbone size w/o insert (bp): 4762
  Vector type: Gateway entry vector
Growth in bacteria
  Bacterial resistance: Kanamycin, 50 μg/mL
  Growth temperature: 37°C
  Growth strain: DH5alpha
  Copy number: High Copy
Gene/Insert
  Gene/Insert name: Sap30 (alt names: FBgn0030788; CG4756, FBtr0074331)
  Species: D. melanogaster (fly)
  Insert size (bp): 519
  Entrez Gene: Sap30 (a.k.a. Dmel_CG4756, CG4756, Dmel\CG4756, SAP30, cg4756)
  Cloning method: Gateway Cloning
  Sequencing primers: 5′ M13-F20; 3′ M13R
Terms and licenses: Academic/Nonprofit Terms; Industry Terms: Not Available to Industry
How to cite: pFOSGE_COF1F03 was a gift from Alexander Stark (Addgene plasmid # 70793 ; http://n2t.net/addgene:70793 ; RRID:Addgene_70793)
